Addgene plasmid #143684: TFORF0040
Purpose: Lentiviral vector for overexpressing transcription factor ORFs with unique 24-bp barcodes. Barcodes facilitate identification of transcription factors in pooled screens.
Depositing lab: Feng Zhang. Depositing organization: Broad Institute. Publication: A transcription factor atlas of directed differentiation. Joung J, Ma S, Tay T, Geiger-Schuller KR, Kirchgatterer PC, Verdine VK, Guo B, Arias-Garcia MA, Allen WE, Singh A, Kuksenko O, Abudayyeh OO, Gootenberg JS, Fu Z, Macrae RK, Buenrostro JD, Regev A, Zhang F. Cell. 2023 Jan 5;186(1):209-229.e26. doi: 10.1016/j.cell.2022.11.026. PubMed 36608654.
Backbone
  Vector backbone: pLX_TRC317
  Backbone manufacturer: Broad Institute Genetic Perturbation Platform
  Backbone size w/o insert (bp): 8264
  Vector type: Mammalian Expression, Lentiviral
  Selectable markers: Puromycin
Growth in bacteria
  Bacterial resistance: Ampicillin, 100 μg/mL
  Growth temperature: 37°C
  Growth strain: NEB Stable
  Copy number: High Copy
Gene/Insert
  Gene/Insert name: ZNF676
  Species: H. sapiens (human)
  Insert size (bp): 1868
  Entrez Gene: ZNF676
  Promoter: EF1a
  Cloning method: Unknown
  Sequencing primers: 5′ GGGTGGAGACTGAAGTTAGGCCAG; 3′ CACATAGCGTAAAAGGAGCAACATAG
Terms and licenses: Academic/Nonprofit Terms; Industry Terms: Not Available to Industry
Depositor comments: NM_001001411,ENST00000397121 . The transcription factor ORF portion of this plasmid was synthesized by Genewiz. Please test multiple small colonies in case of plasmid recombination. To make this collection available in a timely manner, a portion of this collection was not fully sequenced by Addgene. If an Addgene verified full plasmid sequence is not available, please contact us prior to placing an order to request the full sequence.
How to cite: TFORF0040 was a gift from Feng Zhang (Addgene plasmid # 143684 ; http://n2t.net/addgene:143684 ; RRID:Addgene_143684)
