[The description below was written by a language model from this plasmid's Addgene catalogue record and pLannotate feature annotations shown in this document.]
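Description:
TFORF0040 is a lentiviral mammalian expression plasmid built on the pLX_TRC317 backbone from the Broad Institute Genetic Perturbation Platform. It carries the human zinc-finger transcription factor ZNF676 as a synthesized open reading frame of about 1.9 kb. It belongs to a barcoded transcription factor ORF collection in which each ORF is paired with a unique 24-bp barcode, so that the factor can be identified by sequencing in pooled overexpression screens. In bacteria the roughly 10.1 kb plasmid replicates from a high-copy ColE1/pUC-type origin and is selected with ampicillin through the bla gene. An f1 origin and remnants of a lac/lacZα cloning region flanked by T3 and T7 promoters are also present. The depositor warns that the plasmid can recombine.

The viral cassette has a third-generation design. An RSV promoter drives a truncated HIV-1 5' LTR, followed by the Ψ packaging signal with a gag fragment, the RRE for Rev-dependent export of the genomic RNA, a cPPT/CTS element, and a self-inactivating ΔU3 3' LTR with a downstream SV40 polyadenylation signal. Inside the provirus, an SV40 early promoter/origin region drives puromycin N-acetyltransferase for selecting transduced cells. A full-length EF-1α promoter drives the ORF, and a WPRE downstream enhances transcript expression. The automated annotation labels only the first part of the insert, as a fragment of the related protein ZNF679; this probably reflects homology among KRAB zinc-finger family members rather than a different insert. The barcode is not annotated in the feature table, and a short U6 promoter fragment lies between the ORF and the WPRE. The construct is used to produce lentivirus for stable ZNF676 overexpression, individually or in pooled directed-differentiation screens.
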