Features (pLannotate 1.2.2; 31 found; start..end, strand, type, name):
      5..231     +  promoter       RSV promoter: Rous sarcoma virus enhancer/promoter
    232..412     +  LTR            5' LTR (truncated): truncated 5' long terminal repeat (LTR) from HIV-1
    459..584     +  misc_feature   HIV-1 Ψ: packaging signal of human immunodeficiency virus type 1
    568..931     +  CDS            HIV-1 gag (fragment): gag protein from human immunodeficiency virus 1; gag
   1077..1310    +  misc_feature   RRE: The Rev response element (RRE) of HIV-1 allows for Rev-dependent mRNA export from the nucleus to the cytoplasm.
   1687..1713    +  CDS            Rev (fragment): human immunodeficiency virus 1 (HIV-1) Rev protein; rev; enhances nuclear export of unspliced and incompletely spliced viral mRNAs
   1720..1743    +  promoter       SV40 promoter (fragment): SV40 early promoter
   1744..1815    +  promoter       SV40 promoter (fragment): SV40 enhancer and early promoter
   1839..1974    +  rep_origin     SV40 ori: SV40 origin of replication
   2020..2616    +  CDS            PuroR (fragment): puromycin N-acetyltransferase; pac from Streptomyces; confers resistance to puromycin
   2665..2782    +  misc_feature   cPPT/CTS: central polypurine tract and central termination sequence of HIV-1
   2847..2913    +  CDS            small t antigen (fragment): SV40 (simian virus 40) small t antigen
   2920..4098    +  promoter       EF-1α promoter: strong constitutive promoter for human elongation factor EF-1α
   4115..4531    +  CDS            ZNF679 (fragment): ZN679_HUMAN - Experimental evidence at protein level: Swiss-Prot protein existence level 1. May be involved in transcriptional regulation. From Homo sapiens (Human).
   5894..5947    +  promoter       U6 promoter (fragment): RNA polymerase III promoter for human U6 snRNA
   5989..6577    +  misc_feature   WPRE: woodchuck hepatitis virus posttranscriptional regulatory element
   6628..6647    +  misc_feature   cPPT/CTS (fragment): central polypurine tract and central termination sequence of HIV-1
   6649..6882    +  LTR            3' LTR (ΔU3): self-inactivating 3' long terminal repeat (LTR) from HIV-1
   6960..7081    +  polyA_signal   SV40 poly(A) signal: SV40 polyadenylation signal
   7121..7256    +  rep_origin     SV40 ori: SV40 origin of replication
   7277..7295    -  promoter       T7 promoter: promoter for bacteriophage T7 RNA polymerase
   7303..7458    +  CDS            lacZα (fragment): LacZα fragment of β-galactosidase; lacZ fragment
   7463..7891    +  rep_origin     f1 ori (sequence partly withheld): f1 bacteriophage origin of replication; arrow indicates direction of (+) strand synthesis
   7944..8048    +  promoter       AmpR promoter: bla
   8049..8909    +  CDS            AmpR: β-lactamase; bla; confers resistance to ampicillin, carbenicillin, and related antibiotics
   9080..9668    +  rep_origin     ori: high-copy-number ColE1/pMB1/pBR322/pUC origin of replication
   9851..9943    +  CDS            lacI (fragment): lac repressor; lacI; The lac repressor binds to the lac operator to inhibit transcription in E. coli. This inhibition can be relieved by adding lactose or isopropyl-β-D-thiogalactopyranoside (IPTG).
   9956..9977    +  protein_bind   CAP binding site: CAP binding activates transcription in the presence of cAMP. E. coli catabolite activator protein
   9992..10022   +  promoter       lac promoter: promoter for the E. coli lac operon
  10030..10046   +  protein_bind   lac operator: The lac repressor binds to the lac operator to inhibit transcription in E. coli. This inhibition can be relieved by adding lactose or isopropyl-β-D-thiogalactopyranoside (IPTG). lac repressor encoded by lacI
  10091..10109   +  promoter       T3 promoter: promoter for bacteriophage T3 RNA polymerase
>Addgene plasmid #143684 | TFORF0040 | addgene full sequence | sequence record 409076 | Addgene NGS Result
TTAATGTAGTCTTATGCAATACTCTTGTAGTCTTGCAACATGGTAACGATGAGTTAGCAACATGCCTTAC
AAGGAGAGAAAAAGCACCGTGCATGCCGATTGGTGGAAGTAAGGTGGTACGATCGTGCCTTATTAGGAAG
GCAACAGACGGGTCTGACATGGATTGGACGAACCACTGAATTGCCGCATTGCAGAGATATTGTATTTAAG
TGCCTAGCTCGATACATAAACGGGTCTCTCTGGTTAGACCAGATCTGAGCCTGGGAGCTCTCTGGCTAAC
TAGGGAACCCACTGCTTAAGCCTCAATAAAGCTTGCCTTGAGTGCTTCAAGTAGTGTGTGCCCGTCTGTT
GTGTGACTCTGGTAACTAGAGATCCCTCAGACCCTTTTAGTCAGTGTGGAAAATCTCTAGCAGTGGCGCC
CGAACAGGGACTTGAAAGCGAAAGGGAAACCAGAGGAGCTCTCTCGACGCAGGACTCGGCTTGCTGAAGC
GCGCACGGCAAGAGGCGAGGGGCGGCGACTGGTGAGTACGCCAAAAATTTTGACTAGCGGAGGCTAGAAG
GAGAGAGATGGGTGCGAGAGCGTCAGTATTAAGCGGGGGAGAATTAGATCGCGATGGGAAAAAATTCGGT
TAAGGCCAGGGGGAAAGAAAAAATATAAATTAAAACATATAGTATGGGCAAGCAGGGAGCTAGAACGATT
CGCAGTTAATCCTGGCCTGTTAGAAACATCAGAAGGCTGTAGACAAATACTGGGACAGCTACAACCATCC
CTTCAGACAGGATCAGAAGAACTTAGATCATTATATAATACAGTAGCAACCCTCTATTGTGTGCATCAAA
GGATAGAGATAAAAGACACCAAGGAAGCTTTAGACAAGATAGAGGAAGAGCAAAACAAAAGTAAGACCAC
CGCACAGCAAGCGGCCGCTGATCTTCAGACCTGGAGGAGGAGATATGAGGGACAATTGGAGAAGTGAATT
ATATAAATATAAAGTAGTAAAAATTGAACCATTAGGAGTAGCACCCACCAAGGCAAAGAGAAGAGTGGTG
CAGAGAGAAAAAAGAGCAGTGGGAATAGGAGCTTTGTTCCTTGGGTTCTTGGGAGCAGCAGGAAGCACTA
TGGGCGCAGCGTCAATGACGCTGACGGTACAGGCCAGACAATTATTGTCTGGTATAGTGCAGCAGCAGAA
CAATTTGCTGAGGGCTATTGAGGCGCAACAGCATCTGTTGCAACTCACAGTCTGGGGCATCAAGCAGCTC
CAGGCAAGAATCCTGGCTGTGGAAAGATACCTAAAGGATCAACAGCTCCTGGGGATTTGGGGTTGCTCTG
GAAAACTCATTTGCACCACTGCTGTGCCTTGGAATGCTAGTTGGAGTAATAAATCTCTGGAACAGATTTG
GAATCACACGACCTGGATGGAGTGGGACAGAGAAATTAACAATTACACAAGCTTAATACACTCCTTAATT
GAAGAATCGCAAAACCAGCAAGAAAAGAATGAACAAGAATTATTGGAATTAGATAAATGGGCAAGTTTGT
GGAATTGGTTTAACATAACAAATTGGCTGTGGTATATAAAATTATTCATAATGATAGTAGGAGGCTTGGT
AGGTTTAAGAATAGTTTTTGCTGTACTTTCTATAGTGAATAGAGTTAGGCAGGGATATTCACCATTATCG
TTTCAGACCCACCTCCCAACCCCGAGGGGACCCATGCATTGCATCTCAATTAGTCAGCAACCAGGTGTGG
AAAGTCCCCAGGCTCCCCAGCAGGCAGAAGTATGCAAAGCATGCGTCTCAATTAGTCAGCAACCATAGTC
CCGCCCCTAACTCCGCCCATCCCGCCCCTAACTCCGCCCAGTTCCGCCCATTCTCCGCCCCATGGCTGAC
TAATTTTTTTTATTTATGCAGAGGCCGAGGCCGCCTCGGCCTCTGAGCTATTCCAGAAGTAGTGAGGAGG
CTTTTTTGGAGGCCTAGGCTTTTGCAAAAAGCTTTCTAGAGGTACCACCGGAGCTTACCATGACCGAGTA
CAAGCCCACGGTGCGCCTCGCCACCCGCGACGACGTCCCCAGGGCCGTACGCACCCTCGCCGCCGCGTTC
GCCGACTACCCCGCCACGCGCCACACCGTCGATCCGGACCGCCACATCGAGCGGGTCACCGAGCTGCAAG
AACTCTTCCTCACGCGCGTCGGGCTCGACATCGGCAAGGTGTGGGTCGCGGACGACGGCGCCGCCGTGGC
GGTCTGGACCACGCCGGAGAGCGTCGAAGCGGGGGCGGTGTTCGCCGAGATCGGCCCGCGCATGGCCGAG
TTGAGCGGTTCCCGGCTGGCCGCGCAGCAACAGATGGAAGGCCTCCTGGCGCCGCACCGGCCCAAGGAGC
CCGCGTGGTTCCTGGCCACCGTCGGCGTCTCGCCCGACCACCAGGGCAAGGGTCTGGGCAGCGCCGTCGT
GCTCCCCGGAGTGGAGGCGGCCGAGCGCGCCGGGGTGCCCGCCTTCCTGGAGACCTCCGCGCCCCGCAAC
CTCCCCTTCTACGAGCGGCTCGGCTTCACCGTCACCGCCGACGTCGAGGTGCCCGAAGGACCGCGCACCT
GGTGCATGACCCGCAAGCCCGGTGCCAGTTAACGAATTCTAGATCTTGAGACAAATGGCAGTATTCATCC
ACAATTTTAAAAGAAAAGGGGGGATTGGGGGGTACAGTGCAGGGGAAAGAATAGTAGACATAATAGCAAC
AGACATACAAACTAAAGAATTACAAAAACAAATTACAAAAATTCAAAATTTTCGGGTTTATTACAGGGAC
AGCAGAGATCCACTTTGGCGCCGGCTCGAGGCCTGCAGGTGCAAAGATGGATAAAGTTTTAAACAGAGAG
GAATCTTTGCAGCTAATGGACCTTCTAGGTCTTGAAAGGAGTGGGAATTGGCTCCGGTGCCCGTCAGTGG
GCAGAGCGCACATCGCCCACAGTCCCCGAGAAGTTGGGGGGAGGGGTCGGCAATTGAACCGGTGCCTAGA
GAAGGTGGCGCGGGGTAAACTGGGAAAGTGATGTCGTGTACTGGCTCCGCCTTTTTCCCGAGGGTGGGGG
AGAACCGTATATAAGTGCAGTAGTCGCCGTGAACGTTCTTTTTCGCAACGGGTTTGCCGCCAGAACACAG
GTAAGTGCCGTGTGTGGTTCCCGCGGGCCTGGCCTCTTTACGGGTTATGGCCCTTGCGTGCCTTGAATTA
CTTCCACCTGGCTGCAGTACGTGATTCTTGATCCCGAGCTTCGGGTTGGAAGTGGGTGGGAGAGTTCGAG
GCCTTGCGCTTAAGGAGCCCCTTCGCCTCGTGCTTGAGTTGAGGCCTGGCCTGGGCGCTGGGGCCGCCGC
GTGCGAATCTGGTGGCACCTTCGCGCCTGTCTCGCTGCTTTCGATAAGTCTCTAGCCATTTAAAATTTTT
GATGACCTGCTGCGACGCTTTTTTTCTGGCAAGATAGTCTTGTAAATGCGGGCCAAGATCTGCACACTGG
TATTTCGGTTTTTGGGGCCGCGGGCGGCGACGGGGCCCGTGCGTCCCAGCGCACATGTTCGGCGAGGCGG
GGCCTGCGAGCGCGGCCACCGAGAATCGGACGGGGGTAGTCTCAAGCTGGCCGGCCTGCTCTGGTGCCTG
GCCTCGCGCCGCCGTGTATCGCCCCGCCCTGGGCGGCAAGGCTGGCCCGGTCGGCACCAGTTGCGTGAGC
GGAAAGATGGCCGCTTCCCGGCCCTGCTGCAGGGAGCTCAAAATGGAGGACGCGGCGCTCGGGAGAGCGG
GCGGGTGAGTCACCCACACAAAGGAAAAGGGCCTTTCCGTCCTCAGCCGTCGCTTCATGTGACTCCACGG
AGTACCGGGCGCCGTCCAGGCACCTCGATTAGTTCTCGAGCTTTTGGAGTACGTCGTCTTTAGGTTGGGG
GGAGGGGTTTTATGCGATGGAGTTTCCCCACACTGAGTGGGTGGAGACTGAAGTTAGGCCAGCTTGGCAC
TTGATGTAATTCTCCTTGGAATTTGCCCTTTTTGAGTTTGGATCTTGGTTCATTCTCAAGCCTCAGACAG
TGGTTCAAAGTTTTTTTCTTCCATTTCAGGTGTCGTGAGGCTAGCACCGCCACCATGTTAGAGAACTACA
GAAACCTGGTCTTCCTGGGTATTGCTGCCTTTAAGCCAGACCTGATCATTTTTCTGGAGCAAGGAAAAGA
GCCCTGGAATATGAAGAGACATGAGATGGTGGAAGAACCCCCAGTTATATGTTCTCATTTTTCCCAAGAG
TTTTGGCCAGAGCAAGGCATAGAAGATTCTTTCCAAAAAATGATATTGAGAAGATATGACAAATGTGGAC
ATGAGAATTTACACTTAAAAATTAGTTGTACCAATGTGGATGAGTGTAACGTGCACAAAGAAGGTTATAA
TAAACTTAACCAGAGTTTAACAACTACACAGAGCAAAGTATTTCAATGTGGCAAATATGCAAACGTCTTT
CATAAATGTTCAAATTCAAACAGACATAAGATAAGGCATACTGGAGAGAAAGGTTTGAAATGTAAAGAAT
ATGTCAGATCATTTTGCATGCTTTCACACCTATCTCAACATGAAAGAATTTATACTAGAGAGAATTCCTA
CAAATGTGAAGAAAATGGCAAAGCTTTTAACTGGTCCTCAACCCTTACTTATTATAAGAGTATTCATACT
GGAGAGAAACCCTACAAATGTGAAGAATGTGGCAAAGCCTTTAGTAAGTTCTCAATCCTTACTAAACATA
AGGTAATTCATACTGGAGAGAAACCCTACAAATGTGAAGAATGTGGCAAAGCTTTTAATCGATCCTCAAT
CCTTACTAAACATAAGATAATTCATACTGGAGAGAAACCCTACAAATGTGAAGAATGTGGCAAAGGATTT
AGTAGCGTCTCAACCCTTAATACACATAAGGCAATTCATGCTGAAGAGAAGCCCTACAAATGTGAAGAAT
GTGGCAAAGCTTCCAACTCGTCCTCAAAGCTCATGGAACATAAGAGAATTCATACTGGAGAGAAACCCTA
CAAGTGTGAAGAATGTGGCAAAGCCTTCAGCTGGTCCTCAAGCCTTACTGAACACAAGAGAATTCATGCT
GGAGAGAAACCCTACAAATGTGAAGAATGCGGGAAAGCTTTTAATCGATCCTCAATCCTTACTAAACATA
AGATTATTCATACTGGAGAGAAACCCTACAAATGTGAAGGATGTGGCAAAGCCTTTAGTAAGGTCTCAAC
CCTTAATACACATAAGGCAATTCATGCTGAAGAGAAGCCCTACAAATGTGAAGAATGTGGCAAAGCTTCC
AACTCATCCTCAAAGCTCATGGAACATAAGAGAATTCATACTGGAGAGAAACCCTACAAGTGTGAAGAAT
GTGGCAAAGCCTTCAGCTGGTCCTCAAGCCTTACTGAACACAAGAGAATTCATGCTGGAGAGAAACCCTA
CAAATGTGAAGAATGTGGCAAAGCCTTCACCTGGTCCTCAAGCTTTACTAAACACAAGAGAATTCATGCT
GCAGAGAAACCTTACAAATGTGAAGAATGTGGCAAAGGCTTTAGTACGTTCTCAATCCTTACTAAACATA
AGATAATTCATACTGGAGAGAAACGCTACAAATGTGAAGAATGTGGCAAAGCCTTCAGCTGGTCCTCGAT
CCTTACTGAACATAAGATAATTCATACTGGAGAGAAACCCTACAAATGTGAAGAATGTGGCAAAGCCTTC
AGCAGATCCTCAAGCCTTACTAGACACAAGAGAATTCATACTGGAGAGAAACCCTACAAATGTGAAGAAT
GTGGCAAAGCTTTTAAGTCATCCTCAACTGTTAGTTATCATAAGAAAATTCATACTGGAGAGAATCCCTA
GTAATGAACTAGTCCGTAACTTGAAAGTATTTCGATTTCTTGGCTTTATATATCTTGTGGAAAGGACGAT
ACCGCAGGCGAAGTTGCAATGGTACGCGTTAAGTCGACAATCAACCTCTGGATTACAAAATTTGTGAAAG
ATTGACTGGTATTCTTAACTATGTTGCTCCTTTTACGCTATGTGGATACGCTGCTTTAATGCCTTTGTAT
CATGCTATTGCTTCCCGTATGGCTTTCATTTTCTCCTCCTTGTATAAATCCTGGTTGCTGTCTCTTTATG
AGGAGTTGTGGCCCGTTGTCAGGCAACGTGGCGTGGTGTGCACTGTGTTTGCTGACGCAACCCCCACTGG
TTGGGGCATTGCCACCACCTGTCAGCTCCTTTCCGGGACTTTCGCTTTCCCCCTCCCTATTGCCACGGCG
GAACTCATCGCCGCCTGCCTTGCCCGCTGCTGGACAGGGGCTCGGCTGTTGGGCACTGACAATTCCGTGG
TGTTGTCGGGGAAATCATCGTCCTTTCCTTGGCTGCTCGCCTGTGTTGCCACCTGGATTCTGCGCGGGAC
GTCCTTCTGCTACGTCCCTTCGGCCCTCAATCCAGCGGACCTTCCTTCCCGCGGCCTGCTGCCGGCTCTG
CGGCCTCTTCCGCGTCTTCGCCTTCGCCCTCAGACGAGTCGGATCTCCCTTTGGGCCGCCTCCCCGCGTC
GACTTTAAGACCAATGACTTACAAGGCAGCTGTAGATCTTAGCCACTTTTTAAAAGAAAAGGGGGGACTG
GAAGGGCTAATTCACTCCCAACGAAGACAAGATCTGCTTTTTGCTTGTACTGGGTCTCTCTGGTTAGACC
AGATCTGAGCCTGGGAGCTCTCTGGCTAACTAGGGAACCCACTGCTTAAGCCTCAATAAAGCTTGCCTTG
AGTGCTTCAAGTAGTGTGTGCCCGTCTGTTGTGTGACTCTGGTAACTAGAGATCCCTCAGACCCTTTTAG
TCAGTGTGGAAAATCTCTAGCAGTACGTATAGTAGTTCATGTCATCTTATTATTCAGTATTTATAACTTG
CAAAGAAATGAATATCAGAGAGTGAGAGGAACTTGTTTATTGCAGCTTATAATGGTTACAAATAAAGCAA
TAGCATCACAAATTTCACAAATAAAGCATTTTTTTCACTGCATTCTAGTTGTGGTTTGTCCAAACTCATC
AATGTATCTTATCATGTCTGGCTCTAGCTATCCCGCCCCTAACTCCGCCCATCCCGCCCCTAACTCCGCC
CAGTTCCGCCCATTCTCCGCCCCATGGCTGACTAATTTTTTTTATTTATGCAGAGGCCGAGGCCGCCTCG
GCCTCTGAGCTATTCCAGAAGTAGTGAGGAGGCTTTTTTGGAGGCCTAGGGACGTACCCAATTCGCCCTA
TAGTGAGTCGTATTACGCGCGCTCACTGGCCGTCGTTTTACAACGTCGTGACTGGGAAAACCCTGGCGTT
ACCCAACTTAATCGCCTTGCAGCACATCCCCCTTTCGCCAGCTGGCGTAATAGCGAAGAGGCCCGCACCG
ATCGCCCTTCCCAACAGTTGCGCAGCCTGAATGGCGAATGGG
[124 nt withheld, positions 7463-7586]
C
[91 nt withheld, positions 7588-7678]
A
[49 nt withheld, positions 7680-7728]
CCTTTGACGTTGGAGTCCACGTTCTTT
[37 nt withheld, positions 7756-7792]
ACCCTATCTCGGTCTATTCTTTTGATTTATAAGGGATTTTGCCGATTTCGGCCTATTGGTTAAAAAATGA
GCTGATTTAACAAAAATTTAACGCGAATTTTAACAAAATATTAACGCTTACAATTTAGGTGGCACTTTTC
GGGGAAATGTGCGCGGAACCCCTATTTGTTTATTTTTCTAAATACATTCAAATATGTATCCGCTCATGAG
ACAATAACCCTGATAAATGCTTCAATAATATTGAAAAAGGAAGAGTATGAGTATTCAACATTTCCGTGTC
GCCCTTATTCCCTTTTTTGCGGCATTTTGCCTTCCTGTTTTTGCTCACCCAGAAACGCTGGTGAAAGTAA
AAGATGCTGAAGATCAGTTGGGTGCACGAGTGGGTTACATCGAACTGGATCTCAACAGCGGTAAGATCCT
TGAGAGTTTTCGCCCCGAAGAACGTTTTCCAATGATGAGCACTTTTAAAGTTCTGCTATGTGGCGCGGTA
TTATCCCGTATTGACGCCGGGCAAGAGCAACTCGGTCGCCGCATACACTATTCTCAGAATGACTTGGTTG
AGTACTCACCAGTCACAGAAAAGCATCTTACGGATGGCATGACAGTAAGAGAATTATGCAGTGCTGCCAT
AACCATGAGTGATAACACTGCGGCCAACTTACTTCTGACAACGATCGGAGGACCGAAGGAGCTAACCGCT
TTTTTGCACAACATGGGGGATCATGTAACTCGCCTTGATCGTTGGGAACCGGAGCTGAATGAAGCCATAC
CAAACGACGAGCGTGACACCACGATGCCTGTAGCAATGGCAACAACGTTGCGCAAACTATTAACTGGCGA
ACTACTTACTCTAGCTTCCCGGCAACAATTAATAGACTGGATGGAGGCGGATAAAGTTGCAGGACCACTT
CTGCGCTCGGCCCTTCCGGCTGGCTGGTTTATTGCTGATAAATCTGGAGCCGGTGAGCGTGGGTCTCGCG
GTATCATTGCAGCACTGGGGCCAGATGGTAAGCCCTCCCGTATCGTAGTTATCTACACGACGGGGAGTCA
GGCAACTATGGATGAACGAAATAGACAGATCGCTGAGATAGGTGCCTCACTGATTAAGCATTGGTAACTG
TCAGACCAAGTTTACTCATATATACTTTAGATTGATTTAAAACTTCATTTTTAATTTAAAAGGATCTAGG
TGAAGATCCTTTTTGATAATCTCATGACCAAAATCCCTTAACGTGAGTTTTCGTTCCACTGAGCGTCAGA
CCCCGTAGAAAAGATCAAAGGATCTTCTTGAGATCCTTTTTTTCTGCGCGTAATCTGCTGCTTGCAAACA
AAAAAACCACCGCTACCAGCGGTGGTTTGTTTGCCGGATCAAGAGCTACCAACTCTTTTTCCGAAGGTAA
CTGGCTTCAGCAGAGCGCAGATACCAAATACTGTTCTTCTAGTGTAGCCGTAGTTAGGCCACCACTTCAA
GAACTCTGTAGCACCGCCTACATACCTCGCTCTGCTAATCCTGTTACCAGTGGCTGCTGCCAGTGGCGAT
AAGTCGTGTCTTACCGGGTTGGACTCAAGACGATAGTTACCGGATAAGGCGCAGCGGTCGGGCTGAACGG
GGGGTTCGTGCACACAGCCCAGCTTGGAGCGAACGACCTACACCGAACTGAGATACCTACAGCGTGAGCT
ATGAGAAAGCGCCACGCTTCCCGAAGGGAGAAAGGCGGACAGGTATCCGGTAAGCGGCAGGGTCGGAACA
GGAGAGCGCACGAGGGAGCTTCCAGGGGGAAACGCCTGGTATCTTTATAGTCCTGTCGGGTTTCGCCACC
TCTGACTTGAGCGTCGATTTTTGTGATGCTCGTCAGGGGGGCGGAGCCTATGGAAAAACGCCAGCAACGC
GGCCTTTTTACGGTTCCTGGCCTTTTGCTGGCCTTTTGCTCACATGTTCTTTCCTGCGTTATCCCCTGAT
TCTGTGGATAACCGTATTACCGCCTTTGAGTGAGCTGATACCGCTCGCCGCAGCCGAACGACCGAGCGCA
GCGAGTCAGTGAGCGAGGAAGCGGAAGAGCGCCCAATACGCAAACCGCCTCTCCCCGCGCGTTGGCCGAT
TCATTAATGCAGCTGGCACGACAGGTTTCCCGACTGGAAAGCGGGCAGTGAGCGCAACGCAATTAATGTG
AGTTAGCTCACTCATTAGGCACCCCAGGCTTTACACTTTATGCTTCCGGCTCGTATGTTGTGTGGAATTG
TGAGCGGATAACAATTTCACACAGGAAACAGCTATGACCATGATTACGCCAAGCGCGCAATTAACCCTCA
CTAAAGGGAACAAAAGCTGGAGCTGCAAGC
